Addgene plasmid #221947: ATP6 DdCBE A2
Purpose: Expresses mitochondrial cytosine base editor arm in mammalian cells
Depositing lab: Stephen Ekker. Depositing organization: Mayo Foundation for Medical Education and Research. Publication: Unconstrained Precision Mitochondrial Genome Editing with alphaDdCBEs. Castillo SR, Simone BW, Clark KJ, Devaux P, Ekker SC. Hum Gene Ther. 2024 Sep 24. doi: 10.1089/hum.2024.073. PubMed 39212664.
Backbone
  Vector backbone: pCMV
  Backbone size w/o insert (bp): 4717
  Vector type: Mammalian Expression, CRISPR
  Selectable markers: Blasticidin
Growth in bacteria
  Bacterial resistance: Ampicillin, 100 μg/mL
  Growth temperature: 30°C
  Growth strain: NEB Stable
  Copy number: High Copy
Gene/Insert
  Gene/Insert name: COX8A MTS-3xFLAG-TALE NT-T-ATP6 TALE A2 repeats-TALE CTD-DddAtox 1397N-UGI-ATP5B 3'UTR
  Species: Synthetic
  Insert size (bp): 3031
  Promoter: CMV
  Tag / fusion protein: 3xFLAG (N terminal on backbone)
  Cloning method: Golden Gate
  Sequencing primers: 5′ T7; 3′ ACACCCGCCGCGCTTAATGC
Terms and licenses: Academic/Nonprofit Terms; Industry Terms: Not Available to Industry
Depositor comments: 5' Cloning Site: BsmBI (Not Destroyed), 3' Cloning Site: BsmBI (Not Destroyed). Please visit https://www.biorxiv.org/content/10.1101/2024.05.13.593977v1 for bioRxiv preprint.
How to cite: ATP6 DdCBE A2 was a gift from Stephen Ekker (Addgene plasmid # 221947 ; http://n2t.net/addgene:221947 ; RRID:Addgene_221947)
