[The description below was written by a language model from this plasmid's Addgene catalogue record and pLannotate feature annotations shown in this document.]
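Description:
ATP6 DdCBE A2 is a mammalian expression plasmid on a pCMV backbone that encodes one arm of a split, TALE-guided mitochondrial cytosine base editor (DdCBE) directed at the mitochondrial ATP6 gene. It is maintained in E. coli through a high-copy ColE1/pUC-type origin and an ampicillin resistance gene, and it also carries an f1 origin. For selection in mammalian cells, an SV40 early promoter (paired with the bacterial EM7 promoter) drives a blasticidin S deaminase gene followed by an SV40 polyadenylation signal. The short bleomycin-resistance fragments annotated after this gene appear to be backbone remnants.

The payload is a synthetic fusion of about 3 kb, transcribed from the CMV enhancer/promoter, with a T7 promoter just upstream of the coding region. The open reading frame begins with the COX8A mitochondrial targeting sequence, which imports the protein into the matrix, followed by a 3xFLAG tag for detection. Next come the TALE N-terminal domain, the ATP6-specific "A2" repeat array and the TALE C-terminal domain. The feature table recognises the flanking TALE domains as avrBs3 fragments and leaves the repeat array, assembled by Golden Gate cloning between retained BsmBI sites, unannotated. The TALE is fused to the 1397N half of the split DddA double-stranded DNA cytidine deaminase toxin and to a uracil glycosylase inhibitor (UGI), which protects the resulting uracil from excision. The record also lists an ATP5B 3'UTR after the coding sequence, though the feature table does not annotate it.

A split DddA half is inactive on its own. This arm is therefore expected to be co-expressed with a partner arm carrying the complementary half, so that deaminase activity is reconstituted at the target site to give C-to-T editing in mitochondrial DNA. The record does not name that partner.
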