Features (pLannotate 1.2.2; 26 found; start..end, strand, type, name):
     28..80      -  misc_feature   bom (fragment): basis of mobility region from pBR322
    235..614     +  enhancer       CMV enhancer: human cytomegalovirus immediate early enhancer
    615..818     +  promoter       CMV promoter: human cytomegalovirus (CMV) immediate early promoter
    814..847     +  LTR            5' LTR (truncated) (fragment): truncated 5' long terminal repeat (LTR) from HIV-1
    863..881     +  promoter       T7 promoter: promoter for bacteriophage T7 RNA polymerase
    910..993     +  CDS            COX8A (fragment): COX8A_HUMAN - Also known as COX8, COX8L. Experimental evidence at protein level: Swiss-Prot protein existence level 1. Component of the cytochrome c oxidase, the last enzyme in the mitochondrial electron transport chain which drives oxidative phosphorylation. The respiratory chain contains 3 multisubunit complexes succinate dehydrogenase (complex II, CII), ubiquinol- cytochrome c oxidoreductase (cytochrome b-c1 complex, complex III, CIII) and cytochrome c oxidase (complex IV, CIV), that cooperate to transfer electrons derived from NADH and succinate to molecular oxygen, creating an electrochem
    994..1059    +  CDS            3xFLAG: three tandem FLAG® epitope tags, followed by an enterokinase cleavage site
   1072..1578    +  CDS            avrBs3 (fragment): AVRB3_XANEU - Experimental evidence at protein level: Swiss-Prot protein existence level 1. Avirulence protein. Acts as a transcription factor in C.annuum plants. In susceptible plants lacking the Bs3 resistance gene induces expression of a number of genes, including genes homologous to a family of auxin-induced genes, alpha-expansin genes, pectate lyase, anthocyanidin glucoside rhamnosyl transferase and at least one transcription factor, UPA20. Their expression leads to plant hypertrophy in mesophyll cells, probably mainly mediated by UPA20 (PubMed:17962565). In resistant plants induces the h
   3067..3186    +  CDS            avrBs3 (fragment): AVRB3_XANEU - Experimental evidence at protein level: Swiss-Prot protein existence level 1. Avirulence protein. Acts as a transcription factor in C.annuum plants. In susceptible plants lacking the Bs3 resistance gene induces expression of a number of genes, including genes homologous to a family of auxin-induced genes, alpha-expansin genes, pectate lyase, anthocyanidin glucoside rhamnosyl transferase and at least one transcription factor, UPA20. Their expression leads to plant hypertrophy in mesophyll cells, probably mainly mediated by UPA20 (PubMed:17962565). In resistant plants induces the h
   3187..3522    +  CDS            dddA (fragment): DDDA_BURC1 - Experimental evidence at protein level: Swiss-Prot protein existence level 1. Toxic component of a toxin-immunity protein module, which functions as a cellular contact-dependent growth inhibition (CDI) system. CDI modules allow bacteria to communicate with and inhibit the growth of closely related neighboring bacteria in a contact-dependent fashion. Bacteria that have this module inhibit or kill bacteria without it, giving them a growth advantage. Probably specifically inhibited by cognate immunity protein DddI (Probable). The C-terminal 163 residue fragment has double-stranded DN
   3532..3780    +  CDS            UGI: UNGI_BPPB2 - Experimental evidence at protein level: Swiss-Prot protein existence level 1. This protein binds specifically and reversibly to the host uracil-DNA glycosylase, preventing removal of uracil residues from PBS2 DNA by the host uracil-excision repair system. From Bacillus phage PBS2 (Bacteriophage PBS2).
   3938..3959    +  promoter       SV40 promoter (fragment): SV40 enhancer and early promoter
   3980..4408    +  rep_origin     f1 ori (sequence partly withheld): f1 bacteriophage origin of replication; arrow indicates direction of (+) strand synthesis
   4422..4751    +  promoter       SV40 promoter: SV40 enhancer and early promoter
   4799..4846    +  promoter       EM7 promoter: synthetic bacterial promoter&nbsp
   4865..5263    +  CDS            BSD: blasticidin S deaminase; Aspergillus terreus BSD; confers resistance to blasticidin
   5264..5291    +  CDS            BleoR (fragment): antibiotic-binding protein; Sh ble from Streptoalloteichus hindustanus; confers resistance to bleomycin, phleomycin, and Zeocin™
   5301..5426    +  CDS            ble (fragment): BLE_KLEPN - Experimental evidence at protein level: Swiss-Prot protein existence level 1. Binding protein with a strong affinity to the bleomycin family of antibiotics. Binds to CL990; an antimitotic-antibiotic compound. From Klebsiella pneumoniae.
   5421..5542    +  polyA_signal   SV40 poly(A) signal: SV40 polyadenylation signal
   5615..5631    -  protein_bind   lac operator: The lac repressor binds to the lac operator to inhibit transcription in E. coli. This inhibition can be relieved by adding lactose or isopropyl-β-D-thiogalactopyranoside (IPTG). lac repressor encoded by lacI
   5639..5669    -  promoter       lac promoter: promoter for the E. coli lac operon
   5684..5705    -  protein_bind   CAP binding site: CAP binding activates transcription in the presence of cAMP. E. coli catabolite activator protein
   5718..5810    -  CDS            lacI (fragment): lac repressor; lacI; The lac repressor binds to the lac operator to inhibit transcription in E. coli. This inhibition can be relieved by adding lactose or isopropyl-β-D-thiogalactopyranoside (IPTG).
   5993..6581    -  rep_origin     ori: high-copy-number ColE1/pMB1/pBR322/pUC origin of replication
   6752..7612    -  CDS            AmpR: β-lactamase; bla; confers resistance to ampicillin, carbenicillin, and related antibiotics
   7613..7717    -  promoter       AmpR promoter: bla
>Addgene plasmid #221947 | ATP6 DdCBE A2 | addgene full sequence | sequence record 438632 | Addgene NGS Result
GACGGATCGGGAGATCTCCCGATCCCCTATGGTGCACTCTCAGTACAATCTGCTCTGATGCCGCATAGTT
AAGCCAGTATCTGCTCCCTGCTTGTGTGTTGGAGGTCGCTGAGTAGTGCGCGAGCAAAATTTAAGCTACA
ACAAGGCAAGGCTTGACCGACAATTGCATGAAGAATCTGCTTAGGGTTAGGCGTTTTGCGCTGCTTCGCG
ATGTACGGGCCAGATATACGCGTTGACATTGATTATTGACTAGTTATTAATAGTAATCAATTACGGGGTC
ATTAGTTCATAGCCCATATATGGAGTTCCGCGTTACATAACTTACGGTAAATGGCCCGCCTGGCTGACCG
CCCAACGACCCCCGCCCATTGACGTCAATAATGACGTATGTTCCCATAGTAACGCCAATAGGGACTTTCC
ATTGACGTCAATGGGTGGAGTATTTACGGTAAACTGCCCACTTGGCAGTACATCAAGTGTATCATATGCC
AAGTACGCCCCCTATTGACGTCAATGACGGTAAATGGCCCGCCTGGCATTATGCCCAGTACATGACCTTA
TGGGACTTTCCTACTTGGCAGTACATCTACGTATTAGTCATCGCTATTACCATGGTGATGCGGTTTTGGC
AGTACATCAATGGGCGTGGATAGCGGTTTGACTCACGGGGATTTCCAAGTCTCCACCCCATTGACGTCAA
TGGGAGTTTGTTTTGGCACCAAAATCAACGGGACTTTCCAAAATGTCGTAACAACTCCGCCCCATTGACG
CAAATGGGCGGTAGGCGTGTACGGTGGGAGGTCTATATAAGCAGAGCTCTCTGGCTAACTAGAGAACCCA
CTGCTTACTGGCTTATCGAAATTAATACGACTCACTATAGGGAGACCCAAGCTGGCTAGCACCATGGCCT
CCGTTCTGACCCCGCTGCTGCTGCGTGGCCTGACCGGCTCCGCTCGTCGTCTGCCAGTTCCGCGTGCGAA
AATCCATTCCCTGGACTACAAAGACCATGACGGTGATTATAAAGATCATGACATCGATTACAAGGATGAC
GATGACAAGATGGACATCGCGGATCTGCGTACCCTGGGTTACAGCCAGCAGCAGCAGGAGAAGATCAAGC
CAAAGGTGCGCAGCACCGTGGCCCAGCACCATGAAGCTCTGGTGGGTCACGGCTTCACCCACGCGCACAT
CGTGGCTCTGAGCCAGCACCCAGCCGCGCTGGGTACCGTGGCCGTGAAATATCAGGACATGATTGCTGCC
CTGCCAGAGGCTACCCATGAAGCGATTGTGGGTGTGGGCAAGCAGTGGAGCGGTGCTCGTGCGCTGGAGG
CCCTGCTGACCGTGGCCGGTGAACTGCGTGGCCCGCCGCTGCAGCTGGATACCGGCCAGCTGCTGAAAAT
CGCGAAACGTGGCGGTGTGACCGCTGTGGAAGCTGTGCATGCCTGGCGTAATGCTCTGACCGGTGCCCCC
CTGAACCTGACCCCGGACCAAGTGGTGGCTATCGCCAGCAACGGTGGCGGCAAGCAAGCGCTCGAAACGG
TGCAGCGGCTGTTGCCGGTGCTGTGCCAGGACCATGGCCTGACTCCGGACCAAGTGGTGGCTATCGCCAG
CCACGATGGCGGCAAGCAAGCGCTCGAAACGGTGCAGCGGCTGTTGCCGGTGCTGTGCCAGGACCATGGC
CTGACCCCGGACCAAGTGGTGGCTATCGCCAGCAACATTGGCGGCAAGCAAGCGCTCGAAACGGTGCAGC
GGCTGTTGCCGGTGCTGTGCCAGGACCATGGCCTGACCCCGGACCAAGTGGTGGCTATCGCCAGCAACAT
TGGCGGCAAGCAAGCGCTCGAAACGGTGCAGCGGCTGTTGCCGGTGCTGTGCCAGGACCATGGCCTGACC
CCGGACCAAGTGGTGGCTATCGCCAGCAACGGTGGCGGCAAGCAAGCGCTCGAAACGGTGCAGCGGCTGT
TGCCGGTGCTGTGCCAGGACCATGGCCTGACCCCGGACCAAGTGGTGGCTATCGCCAGCAACATTGGCGG
CAAGCAAGCGCTCGAAACGGTGCAGCGGCTGTTGCCGGTGCTGTGCCAGGACCATGGCCTGACCCCGGAC
CAAGTGGTGGCTATCGCCAGCAACAATGGCGGCAAGCAAGCGCTCGAAACGGTGCAGCGGCTGTTGCCGG
TGCTGTGCCAGGACCATGGCCTCACACCCGATCAGGTCGTGGCTATCGCCAGCAACATTGGCGGCAAGCA
AGCGCTCGAAACGGTGCAGCGGCTGTTGCCGGTGCTGTGCCAGGACCATGGCCTGACCCCGGACCAAGTG
GTGGCTATCGCCAGCAACAATGGCGGCAAGCAAGCGCTCGAAACGGTGCAGCGGCTGTTGCCGGTGCTGT
GCCAGGACCATGGCCTGACCCCGGACCAAGTGGTGGCTATCGCCAGCAACAATGGCGGCAAGCAAGCGCT
CGAAACGGTGCAGCGGCTGTTGCCGGTGCTGTGCCAGGACCATGGCCTGACCCCGGACCAAGTGGTGGCT
ATCGCCAGCAACAATGGCGGCAAGCAAGCGCTCGAAACGGTGCAGCGGCTGTTGCCGGTGCTGTGCCAGG
ACCATGGCCTGACCCCGGACCAAGTGGTGGCTATCGCCAGCAACAATGGCGGCAAGCAAGCGCTCGAAAC
GGTGCAGCGGCTGTTGCCGGTGCTGTGCCAGGACCATGGCCTGACCCCGGACCAAGTGGTGGCTATCGCC
AGCAACAATGGCGGCAAGCAAGCGCTCGAAACGGTGCAGCGGCTGTTGCCGGTGCTGTGCCAGGACCATG
GCCTGACCCCGGACCAAGTGGTGGCTATCGCCAGCAACATTGGCGGCAAGCAAGCGCTCGAAACGGTGCA
GCGGCTGTTGCCGGTGCTGTGCCAGGACCATGGCCTGACCCCGGACCAAGTGGTGGCTATCGCCAGCAAC
ATTGGCGGCAAGCAAGCGCTCGAAACGGTGCAGCGGCTGTTGCCGGTGCTGTGCCAGGACCATGGCCTGA
CCCCGGACCAAGTGGTGGCTATCGCCAGCAACATTGGCGGCAAGCAAGCGCTCGAAAGCATTGTGGCCCA
GCTGAGCCGGCCTGATCCGGCGTTGGCCGCGTTGACCAACGATCACCTGGTGGCCCTGGCCTGCCTGGGC
GGTCGTCCGGCCCTGGATGCGGTGAAGAAAGGCCTGGGTGGATCCGGCAGCTACGCCCTGGGTCCGTATC
AGATTAGCGCCCCGCAGCTGCCAGCTTACAATGGTCAGACCGTGGGTACCTTCTACTATGTGAACGACGC
GGGCGGTCTGGAGAGCAAGGTGTTTAGCAGCGGCGGTCCAACCCCGTACCCAAACTATGCCAATGCCGGT
CATGTGGAGGGTCAGAGCGCCCTGTTCATGCGTGATAACGGCATCAGCGAGGGTCTGGTGTTCCACAACA
ACCCGGAAGGCACCTGCGGTTTTTGCGTGAACATGACCGAGACCCTGCTGCCGGAAAACGCGAAAATGAC
CGTGGTGCCGCCGGAAGGTTCTGGCGGCTCAACTAATCTGAGCGACATCATTGAGAAGGAGACTGGGAAA
CAGCTGGTCATTCAGGAGTCCATCCTGATGCTGCCTGAGGAGGTGGAGGAAGTGATCGGCAACAAGCCAG
AGTCTGACATCCTGGTGCACACCGCCTACGACGAGTCCACAGATGAGAATGTGATGCTGCTGACCTCTGA
CGCCCCCGAGTATAAGCCTTGGGCCCTGGTCATCCAGGATTCTAACGGCGAGAATAAGATCAAGATGCTG
TGATAAGGGGTCTTTGTCCTCTGTACTGTCTCTCTCCTTGCCCCTAACCCAAAAAGCTTCATTTTTCTGT
GTAGGCTGCACAAGAGCCTTGATTGAAGATATATTCTTTCTGAACAGTATTTAAGGTTTCCAATAAAATG
TACACCCCTCAGAACTTCTGAGGCGGAAAGAACCAGCTGGGGCTCTAGGGGGTATCCCC
[124 nt withheld, positions 3980-4103]
C
[91 nt withheld, positions 4105-4195]
A
[49 nt withheld, positions 4197-4245]
CCTTTGACGTTGGAGTCCACGTTCTTT
[37 nt withheld, positions 4273-4309]
ACCCTATCTCGGTCTATTCTTTTGATTTATAAGGGATTTTGCCGATTTCGGCCTATTGGTTAAAAAATGA
GCTGATTTAACAAAAATTTAACGCGAATTAATTCTGTGGAATGTGTGTCAGTTAGGGTGTGGAAAGTCCC
CAGGCTCCCCAGCAGGCAGAAGTATGCAAAGCATGCATCTCAATTAGTCAGCAACCAGGTGTGGAAAGTC
CCCAGGCTCCCCAGCAGGCAGAAGTATGCAAAGCATGCATCTCAATTAGTCAGCAACCATAGTCCCGCCC
CTAACTCCGCCCATCCCGCCCCTAACTCCGCCCAGTTCCGCCCATTCTCCGCCCCATGGCTGACTAATTT
TTTTTATTTATGCAGAGGCCGAGGCCGCCTCTGCCTCTGAGCTATTCCAGAAGTAGTGAGGAGGCTTTTT
TGGAGGCCTAGGCTTTTGCAAAAAGCTCCCGGGAGCTTGTATATCCATTTTCGGATCTGATCAGCACGTG
TTGACAATTAATCATCGGCATAGTATATCGGCATAGTATAATACGACAAGGTGAGGAACTAAACCATGGC
CAAGCCTTTGTCTCAAGAAGAATCCACCCTCATTGAAAGAGCAACGGCTACAATCAACAGCATCCCCATC
TCTGAAGACTACAGCGTCGCCAGCGCAGCTCTCTCTAGCGACGGCCGCATCTTCACTGGTGTCAATGTAT
ATCATTTTACTGGGGGACCTTGTGCAGAACTCGTGGTGCTGGGCACTGCTGCTGCTGCGGCAGCTGGCAA
CCTGACTTGTATCGTCGCGATCGGAAATGAGAACAGGGGCATCTTGAGCCCCTGCGGACGGTGCCGACAG
GTGCTTCTCGATCTGCATCCTGGGATCAAAGCCATAGTGAAGGACAGTGATGGACAGCCGACGGCAGTTG
GGATTCGTGAATTGCTGCCCTCTGGTTATGTGTGGGAGGGCTAAGCACTTCGTGGCCGAGGAGCAGGACT
GACACGTGCTACGAGATTTCGATTCCACCGCCGCCTTCTATGAAAGGTTGGGCTTCGGAATCGTTTTCCG
GGACGCCGGCTGGATGATCCTCCAGCGCGGGGATCTCATGCTGGAGTTCTTCGCCCACCCCAACTTGTTT
ATTGCAGCTTATAATGGTTACAAATAAAGCAATAGCATCACAAATTTCACAAATAAAGCATTTTTTTCAC
TGCATTCTAGTTGTGGTTTGTCCAAACTCATCAATGTATCTTATCATGTCTGTATACCGTCGACCTCTAG
CTAGAGCTTGGCGTAATCATGGTCATAGCTGTTTCCTGTGTGAAATTGTTATCCGCTCACAATTCCACAC
AACATACGAGCCGGAAGCATAAAGTGTAAAGCCTGGGGTGCCTAATGAGTGAGCTAACTCACATTAATTG
CGTTGCGCTCACTGCCCGCTTTCCAGTCGGGAAACCTGTCGTGCCAGCTGCATTAATGAATCGGCCAACG
CGCGGGGAGAGGCGGTTTGCGTATTGGGCGCTCTTCCGCTTCCTCGCTCACTGACTCGCTGCGCTCGGTC
GTTCGGCTGCGGCGAGCGGTATCAGCTCACTCAAAGGCGGTAATACGGTTATCCACAGAATCAGGGGATA
ACGCAGGAAAGAACATGTGAGCAAAAGGCCAGCAAAAGGCCAGGAACCGTAAAAAGGCCGCGTTGCTGGC
GTTTTTCCATAGGCTCCGCCCCCCTGACGAGCATCACAAAAATCGACGCTCAAGTCAGAGGTGGCGAAAC
CCGACAGGACTATAAAGATACCAGGCGTTTCCCCCTGGAAGCTCCCTCGTGCGCTCTCCTGTTCCGACCC
TGCCGCTTACCGGATACCTGTCCGCCTTTCTCCCTTCGGGAAGCGTGGCGCTTTCTCATAGCTCACGCTG
TAGGTATCTCAGTTCGGTGTAGGTCGTTCGCTCCAAGCTGGGCTGTGTGCACGAACCCCCCGTTCAGCCC
GACCGCTGCGCCTTATCCGGTAACTATCGTCTTGAGTCCAACCCGGTAAGACACGACTTATCGCCACTGG
CAGCAGCCACTGGTAACAGGATTAGCAGAGCGAGGTATGTAGGCGGTGCTACAGAGTTCTTGAAGTGGTG
GCCTAACTACGGCTACACTAGAAGAACAGTATTTGGTATCTGCGCTCTGCTGAAGCCAGTTACCTTCGGA
AAAAGAGTTGGTAGCTCTTGATCCGGCAAACAAACCACCGCTGGTAGCGGTGGTTTTTTTGTTTGCAAGC
AGCAGATTACGCGCAGAAAAAAAGGATCTCAAGAAGATCCTTTGATCTTTTCTACGGGGTCTGACGCTCA
GTGGAACGAAAACTCACGTTAAGGGATTTTGGTCATGAGATTATCAAAAAGGATCTTCACCTAGATCCTT
TTAAATTAAAAATGAAGTTTTAAATCAATCTAAAGTATATATGAGTAAACTTGGTCTGACAGTTACCAAT
GTTTAATCAGTGAGGCACCTATCTCAGCGATCTGTCTATTTCGTTCATCCATAGTTGCCTGACTCCCCGT
CGTGTAGATAACTACGATACGGGAGGGCTTACCATCTGGCCCCAGTGCTGCAATGATACCGCGAGACCCA
CGCTCACCGGCTCCAGATTTATCAGCAATAAACCAGCCAGCCGGAAGGGCCGAGCGCAGAAGTGGTCCTG
CAACTTTATCCGCCTCCATCCAGTCTATTAATTGTTGCCGGGAAGCTAGAGTAAGTAGTTCGCCAGTTAA
TAGTTTGCGCAACGTTGTTGCCATTGCTACAGGCATCGTGGTGTCACGCTCGTCGTTTGGTATGGCTTCA
TTCAGCTCCGGTTCCCAACGATCAAGGCGAGTTACATGATCCCCCATGTTGTGCAAAAAAGCGGTTAGCT
CCTTCGGTCCTCCGATCGTTGTCAGAAGTAAGTTGGCCGCAGTGTTATCACTCATGGTTATGGCAGCACT
GCATAATTCTCTTACTGTCATGCCATCCGTAAGATGCTTTTCTGTGACTGGTGAGTACTCAACCAAGTCA
TTCTGAGAATAGTGTATGCGGCGACCGAGTTGCTCTTGCCCGGCGTCAATACGGGATAATACCGCGCCAC
ATAGCAGAACTTTAAAAGTGCTCATCATTGGAAAACGTTCTTCGGGGCGAAAACTCTCAAGGATCTTACC
GCTGTTGAGATCCAGTTCGATGTAACCCACTCGTGCACCCAACTGATCTTCAGCATCTTTTACTTTCACC
AGCGTTTCTGGGTGAGCAAAAACAGGAAGGCAAAATGCCGCAAAAAAGGGAATAAGGGCGACACGGAAAT
GTTGAATACTCATACTCTTCCTTTTTCAATATTATTGAAGCATTTATCAGGGTTATTGTCTCATGAGCGG
ATACATATTTGAATGTATTTAGAAAAATAAACAAATAGGGGTTCCGCGCACATTTCCCCGAAAAGTGCCA
CCTGACGTC
