>Addgene plasmid #221947 | ATP6 DdCBE A2 | depositor partial sequence | sequence record 434601 | Partial
ATGGCCTCCGTTCTGACCCCGCTGCTGCTGCGTGGCCTGACCGGCTCCGCTCGTCGTCTGCCAGTTCCGC
GTGCGAAAATCCATTCCCTGGACTACAAAGACCATGACGGTGATTATAAAGATCATGACATCGATTACAA
GGATGACGATGACAAGATGGACATCGCGGATCTGCGTACCCTGGGTTACAGCCAGCAGCAGCAGGAGAAG
ATCAAGCCAAAGGTGCGCAGCACCGTGGCCCAGCACCATGAAGCTCTGGTGGGTCACGGCTTCACCCACG
CGCACATCGTGGCTCTGAGCCAGCACCCAGCCGCGCTGGGTACCGTGGCCGTGAAATATCAGGACATGAT
TGCTGCCCTGCCAGAGGCTACCCATGAAGCGATTGTGGGTGTGGGCAAGCAGTGGAGCGGTGCTCGTGCG
CTGGAGGCCCTGCTGACCGTGGCCGGTGAACTGCGTGGCCCGCCGCTGCAGCTGGATACCGGCCAGCTGC
TGAAAATCGCGAAACGTGGCGGTGTGACCGCTGTGGAAGCTGTGCATGCCTGGCGTAATGCTCTGACCGG
TGCCCCCCTGAACCTGACCCCGGACCAAGTGGTGGCTATCGCCAGCAACGGTGGCGGCAAGCAAGCGCTC
GAAACGGTGCAGCGGCTGTTGCCGGTGCTGTGCCAGGACCATGGCCTGACTCCGGACCAAGTGGTGGCTA
TCGCCAGCCACGATGGCGGCAAGCAAGCGCTCGAAACGGTGCAGCGGCTGTTGCCGGTGCTGTGCCAGGA
CCATGGCCTGACCCCGGACCAAGTGGTGGCTATCGCCAGCAACATTGGCGGCAAGCAAGCGCTCGAAACG
GTGCAGCGGCTGTTGCCGGTGCTGTGCCAGGACCATGGCCTGACCCCGGACCAAGTGGTGGCTATCGCCA
GCAACATTGGCGGCAAGCAAGCGCTCGAAACGGTGCAGCGGCTGTTGCCGGTGCTGTGCCAGGACCATGG
CCTGACCCCGGACCAAGTGGTGGCTATCGCCAGCAACGGTGGCGGCAAGCAAGCGCTCGAAACGGTGCAG
CGGCTGTTGCCGGTGCTGTGCCAGGACCATGGCCTGACCCCGGACCAAGTGGTGGCTATCGCCAGCAACA
TTGGCGGCAAGCAAGCGCTCGAAACGGTGCAGCGGCTGTTGCCGGTGCTGTGCCAGGACCATGGCCTGAC
CCCGGACCAAGTGGTGGCTATCGCCAGCAACAATGGCGGCAAGCAAGCGCTCGAAACGGTGCAGCGGCTG
TTGCCGGTGCTGTGCCAGGACCATGGCCTCACACCCGATCAGGTCGTGGCTATCGCCAGCAACATTGGCG
GCAAGCAAGCGCTCGAAACGGTGCAGCGGCTGTTGCCGGTGCTGTGCCAGGACCATGGCCTGACCCCGGA
CCAAGTGGTGGCTATCGCCAGCAACAATGGCGGCAAGCAAGCGCTCGAAACGGTGCAGCGGCTGTTGCCG
GTGCTGTGCCAGGACCATGGCCTGACCCCGGACCAAGTGGTGGCTATCGCCAGCAACAATGGCGGCAAGC
AAGCGCTCGAAACGGTGCAGCGGCTGTTGCCGGTGCTGTGCCAGGACCATGGCCTGACCCCGGACCAAGT
GGTGGCTATCGCCAGCAACAATGGCGGCAAGCAAGCGCTCGAAACGGTGCAGCGGCTGTTGCCGGTGCTG
TGCCAGGACCATGGCCTGACCCCGGACCAAGTGGTGGCTATCGCCAGCAACAATGGCGGCAAGCAAGCGC
TCGAAACGGTGCAGCGGCTGTTGCCGGTGCTGTGCCAGGACCATGGCCTGACCCCGGACCAAGTGGTGGC
TATCGCCAGCAACAATGGCGGCAAGCAAGCGCTCGAAACGGTGCAGCGGCTGTTGCCGGTGCTGTGCCAG
GACCATGGCCTGACCCCGGACCAAGTGGTGGCTATCGCCAGCAACATTGGCGGCAAGCAAGCGCTCGAAA
CGGTGCAGCGGCTGTTGCCGGTGCTGTGCCAGGACCATGGCCTGACCCCGGACCAAGTGGTGGCTATCGC
CAGCAACATTGGCGGCAAGCAAGCGCTCGAAACGGTGCAGCGGCTGTTGCCGGTGCTGTGCCAGGACCAT
GGCCTGACCCCGGACCAAGTGGTGGCTATCGCCAGCAACATTGGCGGCAAGCAAGCGCTCGAAAGCATTG
TGGCCCAGCTGAGCCGGCCTGATCCGGCGTTGGCCGCGTTGACCAACGATCACCTGGTGGCCCTGGCCTG
CCTGGGCGGTCGTCCGGCCCTGGATGCGGTGAAGAAAGGCCTGGGTGGATCCGGCAGCTACGCCCTGGGT
CCGTATCAGATTAGCGCCCCGCAGCTGCCAGCTTACAATGGTCAGACCGTGGGTACCTTCTACTATGTGA
ACGACGCGGGCGGTCTGGAGAGCAAGGTGTTTAGCAGCGGCGGTCCAACCCCGTACCCAAACTATGCCAA
TGCCGGTCATGTGGAGGGTCAGAGCGCCCTGTTCATGCGTGATAACGGCATCAGCGAGGGTCTGGTGTTC
CACAACAACCCGGAAGGCACCTGCGGTTTTTGCGTGAACATGACCGAGACCCTGCTGCCGGAAAACGCGA
AAATGACCGTGGTGCCGCCGGAAGGTTCTGGCGGCTCAACTAATCTGAGCGACATCATTGAGAAGGAGAC
TGGGAAACAGCTGGTCATTCAGGAGTCCATCCTGATGCTGCCTGAGGAGGTGGAGGAAGTGATCGGCAAC
AAGCCAGAGTCTGACATCCTGGTGCACACCGCCTACGACGAGTCCACAGATGAGAATGTGATGCTGCTGA
CCTCTGACGCCCCCGAGTATAAGCCTTGGGCCCTGGTCATCCAGGATTCTAACGGCGAGAATAAGATCAA
GATGCTGTGATAAGGGGTCTTTGTCCTCTGTACTGTCTCTCTCCTTGCCCCTAACCCAAAAAGCTTCATT
TTTCTGTGTAGGCTGCACAAGAGCCTTGATTGAAGATATATTCTTTCTGAACAGTATTTAAGGTTTCCAA
TAAAATGTACACCCCTCAGAA
